Addgene plasmid #58037: mTagRFP-T2-Farnesyl-5
Purpose: Localization: Plasma Membrane, Excitation: 555, Emission: 584
Depositing lab: Michael Davidson. Depositing organization: Florida State University, Tallahassee.
Backbone
  Vector backbone: mTagRFP
  Backbone size w/o insert (bp): 4750
  Vector type: Mammalian Expression
  Selectable markers: Neomycin (select with G418)
Growth in bacteria
  Bacterial resistance: Kanamycin, 50 μg/mL
  Growth temperature: 37°C
  Growth strain: DH5alpha
  Copy number: High Copy
Gene/Insert
  Gene/Insert name: Farnesyl (alt name: NM_001130442.1)
  Species: H. sapiens (human)
  Mutation: encodes final 20 aa of NM_001130442.1
  Entrez Gene: HRAS (a.k.a. C-BAS/HAS, C-H-RAS, C-HA-RAS1, CTLO, H-RASIDX, HAMSV, HRAS1, RASH1, p21ras)
  Promoter: CMV
  Tag / fusion protein: mTagRFP
  Cloning method: Unknown
  Sequencing primers: 5′ CMV-F; 3′ SV40pA-R
Terms and licenses: Academic/Nonprofit Terms; Industry Terms
Depositor comments: . Excitation = 555; Emission = 584
How to cite: mTagRFP-T2-Farnesyl-5 was a gift from Michael Davidson (Addgene plasmid # 58037 ; http://n2t.net/addgene:58037 ; RRID:Addgene_58037)
