[The description below was written by a language model from this plasmid's Addgene catalogue record.]
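Description:
mTagRFP-T2-Farnesyl-5 is a mammalian expression plasmid built on an mTagRFP fluorescent-protein backbone of about 4.75 kb (excluding the insert). It is designed to label the plasma membrane with a red fluorescent marker. It is maintained in E. coli as a high-copy plasmid under kanamycin selection. It also carries a neomycin resistance marker, so transfected mammalian cells can be selected with G418. No feature table is provided, and the record does not name the replication origins or the promoter driving the resistance marker. The use of an SV40 polyA sequencing primer suggests that an SV40 polyadenylation signal lies downstream of the expression cassette.

The payload is a CMV promoter-driven fusion of mTagRFP (the plasmid name indicates the mTagRFP-T2 variant) to a short "Farnesyl" insert. This insert encodes the final 20 amino acids of human HRAS. That C-terminal region of H-Ras contains the CAAX motif, which is farnesylated, along with the adjacent lipid-modification sites. In general these modifications are sufficient to anchor an otherwise soluble protein to the inner leaflet of the plasma membrane. Because the signal must sit at the C-terminus to be processed, the fluorescent protein presumably lies upstream of it, although the record does not state the orientation. The "5" in the name may refer to a linker length, but this is also not stated.

The fusion is recorded with excitation at 555 nm and emission at 584 nm. The construct is typically used as a plasma membrane localization marker in live- or fixed-cell fluorescence imaging, for example to outline cells or as a reference for colocalization with proteins tagged in other colours.
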