>Addgene plasmid #58037 | mTagRFP-T2-Farnesyl-5 | addgene partial sequence | sequence record 109748 | CMV-F 5'-CGCAAATGGGCGGTAGGCGTG-3'
TGGTTTAGTGAACCGTCAGAATCCGCTAGCGCTACCGGTCGCCACCATGGTGTCTAAGGGCGAAGAGCTG
ATTAAGGAGAACATGCACATGAAGCTGTACATGGAGGGCACCGTGAACAACCACCACTTCAAGTGCACAT
CCGAGGGCGAAGGCAAGCCCTACGAGGGCACCCAGACCATGAGAATCAAGGTGGTCGAGGGCGGCCCTCT
CCCCTTCGCCTTCGACATCCTGGCTACCAGCTTCATGTACGGCAGCAGAACCTTCATCAACCACACCCAG
GGCATCCCCGATTTCTTTAAGCAGTCCTTCCCTGAGGGCTTCACATGGGAGAGAGTCACCACATACGAAG
ACGGGGGCGTGCTGACCGCTACCCAGGACACCAGCCTCCAGGACGGCTGCCTCATCTACAACGTCAAGAT
CAGAGGGGTGAACTTCCCATCCAACGGCCCTGTGATGCAGAAGAAAACACTCGGCTGGGAGGCCAACACC
GAGATGCTGTACCCCGCTGACGGCGGCCTGGAAGGCAGAACCGACATGGCCCTGAAGCTCGTGGGCGGGG
GCCACCTGATCTGCAACTTCAAGACCACATACAGATCCAAGAAACCCGCTAAGAACCTCAAGATGCCCGG
CGTCTACTATGTGGACCACAGACTGGAAAGAATCAAGGAGGCCGACAAAGAGACCTACGTCGAGCAGCAC
GAGGTGGCTGTGGCCAGATACTGCGACCTCCCTAGCAAACTGGGGCACAAACTTAATGGCATGGACGAGC
TGTACAAGTCCGGACTCAGATCTAAGCTGAACCCTCCTGATGAGAGTGGCCCCGGCTGCATGAGCTGCAA
GTGTGTGCTCTCCTGAGAATT
